Addgene plasmid #106211: pDB1alpha13R:empty
Purpose: (Empty Backbone) GoldenBraid level 1 Alpha plant expression vector.
Depositing lab: Tomáš Moravec. Depositing organization: Academy of Sciences of the Czech Republic.
Backbone
  Vector backbone: pDB1alpha13R
  Backbone manufacturer: self-made; derived from pDB1alpha1 from Diego Orzaez, IBMCP, Valencia, Spain
  Backbone size (bp): 2600
  Vector type: Plant Expression, Synthetic Biology
Growth in bacteria
  Bacterial resistance: Kanamycin, 50 μg/mL
  Growth temperature: 37°C
  Growth strain: DH5alpha
  Copy number: High Copy
Gene/Insert
  Gene/Insert name: None
Terms and licenses: Academic/Nonprofit Terms; Industry Terms: Not Available to Industry
How to cite: pDB1alpha13R:empty was a gift from Tomáš Moravec (Addgene plasmid # 106211 ; http://n2t.net/addgene:106211 ; RRID:Addgene_106211)
