[The description below was written by a language model from this plasmid's Addgene catalogue record and pLannotate feature annotations shown in this document.]
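Description:
pDB1alpha13R:empty is an empty GoldenBraid level 1 alpha destination vector for plant expression and synthetic biology work, built by the depositing lab as a derivative of the pDB1alpha1 backbone. It is a small binary-type plasmid. The catalogue lists a backbone of about 2.6 kb, while both the sequenced and depositor records are roughly 3.2 kb and annotate identically apart from a shifted start coordinate. In E. coli it replicates at high copy from a ColE1/pUC-type origin and is selected with kanamycin through an aph(3')-Ia (KanR) gene. A pSa origin is also present. This is the minimal origin used in pGreen-style binary vectors, where replication in Agrobacterium normally depends on a replicase supplied in trans from a helper plasmid, although the record does not comment on this. A short Tn903 transposase fragment next to the pSa origin is probably a remnant carried along with the kanamycin cassette.

The working region lies between nopaline-type T-DNA left (truncated) and right border repeats, which define the segment transferred into plant cells by Agrobacterium. Between the borders sits a lacZα cassette containing a lac promoter, lac operator, CAP binding site and a pUC18/19 polylinker, plus small lacI and bom fragments. In GoldenBraid vectors this cassette is a placeholder that is replaced during Type IIS restriction-ligation assembly, allowing blue/white screening for clones that have received a transcriptional unit. The Type IIS sites themselves are not annotated in the feature tables. The vector carries no insert, plant promoter, terminator or plant selectable marker, so these must come from the assembled parts. The record does not explain what the "13R" designation means.
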