Features (pLannotate 1.2.2; 13 found; start..end, strand, type, name):
     83..184     +  CDS            TRA2_ECOLX (fragment): Protein predicted: Swiss-Prot protein existence level 4. Required for transposition of transposon Tn903. From Escherichia coli.
    189..624     +  rep_origin     pSa ori: origin of replication from bacterial plasmid pSa
    751..773     +  misc_feature   LB T-DNA repeat: left border repeat from nopaline C58 T-DNA (truncated)
    880..979     +  misc_feature   bom (fragment): basis of mobility region from pBR322
    985..1142    -  CDS            lacZα (fragment): LacZα fragment of β-galactosidase; lacZ fragment
   1139..1195    +  misc_feature   MCS: pUC18/19 multiple cloning site
   1232..1248    -  protein_bind   lac operator: The lac repressor binds to the lac operator to inhibit transcription in E. coli. This inhibition can be relieved by adding lactose or isopropyl-β-D-thiogalactopyranoside (IPTG). lac repressor encoded by lacI
   1256..1286    -  promoter       lac promoter: promoter for the E. coli lac operon
   1301..1322    -  protein_bind   CAP binding site: CAP binding activates transcription in the presence of cAMP. E. coli catabolite activator protein
   1335..1376    -  CDS            lacI (fragment): lac repressor; lacI; The lac repressor binds to the lac operator to inhibit transcription in E. coli. This inhibition can be relieved by adding lactose or isopropyl-β-D-thiogalactopyranoside (IPTG).
   1405..1429    +  misc_feature   RB T-DNA repeat: right border repeat from nopaline C58 T-DNA
   1520..2108    -  rep_origin     ori: high-copy-number ColE1/pMB1/pBR322/pUC origin of replication
   2279..3094    -  CDS            KanR: aminoglycoside phosphotransferase; aph(3')-Ia; confers resistance to kanamycin in bacteria or G418 (Geneticin®) in eukaryotes
>Addgene plasmid #106211 | pDB1alpha13R:empty | addgene full sequence | sequence record 205282 | Addgene NGS Result
GTGGCTTTGTTGAATAAATCGAACTTTTGCTGAGTTGAAGGATCAGATCACGCATCTTCCCGACAACGCA
GACCGTTCCGTGGCAAAGCAAAAGTTCAAAATCACCAACTGGTCCACCTACAACAAAGCTCTCATCAACC
GTGGCTCCCTCACTTTCTGGCTGGATGATGGGGCGATTCAGGCGATCCCCATCCAACAGCCCGCCGTCGA
GCGGGCTTTTTTATCCCCGGAAGCCTGTGGATAGAGGGTAGTTATCCACGTGAAACCGCTAATGCCCCGC
AAAGCCTTGATTCACGGGGCTTTCCGGCCCGCTCCAAAAACTATCCACGTGAAATCGCTAATCAGGGTAC
GTGAAATCGCTAATCGGAGTACGTGAAATCGCTAATAAGGTCACGTGAAATCGCTAATCAAAAAGGCACG
TGAGAACGCTAATAGCCCTTTCAGATCAACAGCTTGCAAACACCCCTCGCTCCGGCAAGTAGTTACAGCA
AGTAGTATGTTCAATTAGCTTTTCAATTATGAATATATATATCAATTATTGGTCGCCCTTGGCTTGTGGA
CAATGCGCTACGCGCACCGGCTCCGCCCGTGGACAACCGCAAGCGGTTGCCCACCGTCGAGCGCCTTTGC
CCACAACCCGGCGGCCGGCCGCAACAGATCGTTTTATAAATTTTTTTTTTTGAAAAAGAAAAAGCCCGAA
AGGCGGCAACCTCTCGGGCTTCTGGATTTCCGATCCCCGGAATTAGATCTTGGCAGGATATATTGTGGTG
TAAAGAATTCGTCTCAGCTTAGCGAGAGACCCACAGCTTGTCTGTAAGCGGATGCCGGGAGCAGACAAGC
CCGTCAGGGCGCGTCAGCGGGTGTTGGCGGGTGTCGGGGCTGGCTTAACTATGCGGCATCAGAGCAGATT
GTACTGAGAGTGCACCATATGCGGTGTGAAATACCGCACAGATGCGTAAGGAGAAAATACCGCATCAGGC
GCCATTCGCCATTCAGGCTGCGCAACTGTTGGGAAGGGCGATCGGCGCAGGCCTCTTCGCTATTACGCCA
GCTGGCGAAAGGGGGATGTGCTGCAAGGCGATTAAGTTGGGTAACGCCAGGGTTTTCCCAGTCACGACGT
TGTAAAACGACGGCCAGTGAATTCGAGCTCGGTACCCGGGGATCCTCTAGAGTCGACCTGCAGGCATGCA
AGCTTGGCGTAATCATGGTCATAGCTGTTTCCTGTGTGAAATTGTTATCCGCTCACAATTCCACACAACA
TACGAGCCGGAAGCATATAGTGTAAAGCCTGGGGTGCCTAATGAGTGAGCTAACTCACATTAATTGCGTT
GCGCTCACTGCCCGCTTTCCAGTCGGGAAACCTGTCGTGCCAGCTGGGGTCTCTCTCCGGTATGAGACGA
ATTCTGACAGGATATATTGGCGGGTAAACTAAGTCGCTGTATGTGTTTGTTTGAGATCTCATGTGAGCAA
AAGGCCAGCAAAAGGCCAGGAACCGTAAAAAGGCCGCGTTGCTGGCGTTTTTCCATAGGCTCCGCCCCCC
TGACGAGCATCACAAAAATCGACGCTCAAGTCAGAGGTGGCGAAACCCGACAGGACTATAAAGATACCAG
GCGTTTCCCCCTGGAAGCTCCCTCGTGCGCTCTCCTGTTCCGACCCTGCCGCTTACCGGATACCTGTCCG
CCTTTCTCCCTTCGGGAAGCGTGGCGCTTTCTCATAGCTCACGCTGTAGGTATCTCAGTTCGGTGTAGGT
CGTTCGCTCCAAGCTGGGCTGTGTGCACGAACCCCCCGTTCAGCCCGACCGCTGCGCCTTATCCGGTAAC
TATCGTCTTGAGTCCAACCCGGTAAGACACGACTTATCGCCACTGGCAGCAGCCACTGGTAACAGGATTA
GCAGAGCGAGGTATGTAGGCGGTGCTACAGAGTTCTTGAAGTGGTGGCCTAACTACGGCTACACTAGAAG
AACAGTATTTGGTATCTGCGCTCTGCTGAAGCCAGTTACCTTCGGAAGAAGAGTTGGTAGCTCTTGATCC
GGCAAACAAACCACCGCTGGTAGCGGTGGTTTTTTTGTTTGCAAGCAGCAGATTACGCGCAGAAAAAAAG
GATCTCAAGAAGATCCTTTGATCTTTTCTACGGGGTCTGACGCTCAGTGGAACGAAAACTCACGTTAAGG
GATTTTGGTCATGAGATTATCAAAAAGGATCTTCACCTAGATCCTTTTAAATTAAAAATGAAGTTTTAAA
TCAATCTAAAGTATATATGTGTAACATTGGTCTAGTGATTAGAAAAACTCATCGAGCATCAAATGAAACT
GCAATTTATTCATATCAGGATTATCAATACCATATTTTTGAAAAAGCCGTTTCTGTAATGAAGGAGAAAA
CTCACCGAGGCAGTTCCATAGGATGGCAAGATCCTGGTATCGGTCTGCGATTCCGACTCGTCCAACATCA
ATACAACCTATTAATTTCCCCTCGTCAAAAATAAGGTTATCAAGTGAGAAATCACCATGAGTGACGACTG
AATCCGGTGAGAATGGCAAAAGTTTATGCATTTCTTTCCAGACTTGTTCAACAGGCCAGCCATTACGCTC
GTCATCAAAATCACTCGCATCAACCAAACCGTTATTCATTCGTGATTGCGCCTGAGCGAGTCGAAATACG
CGATCGCTGTTAAAAGGACAATTACAAACAGGAATCGAATGCAACCGGCGCAGGAACACTGCCAGCGCAT
CAACAATATTTTCACCTGAATCAGGATATTCTTCTAATACCTGGAATGCTGTTTTCCCTGGGATCGCAGT
GGTGAGTAACCATGCATCATCAGGAGTACGGATAAAATGCTTGATGGTCGGAAGAGGCATAAATTCCGTC
AGCCAGTTTAGTCTGACCATCTCATCTGTAACATCATTGGCAACGCTACCTTTGCCATGTTTCAGAAACA
ACTCTGGCGCATCGGGCTTCCCATACAATCGGTAGATTGTCGCACCTGATTGCCCGACATTATCGCGAGC
CCATTTATACCCATATAAATCAGCATCCATGTTGGAATTTAATCGCGGCCTTGAGCAAGACGTTTCCCGT
TGAATATGGCTCATAACACCCCTTGTATTACTGTTTATGTAAGCAGACAGTTTTATTGTTCATGATGATA
TATTTTTATCTTGTGCAATGTAACATCAGAGATTTTGAGACACAAC
