Features (pLannotate 1.2.2; 13 found; start..end, strand, type, name):
    268..369     +  CDS            TRA2_ECOLX (fragment): Protein predicted: Swiss-Prot protein existence level 4. Required for transposition of transposon Tn903. From Escherichia coli.
    374..809     +  rep_origin     pSa ori: origin of replication from bacterial plasmid pSa
    938..960     +  misc_feature   LB T-DNA repeat: left border repeat from nopaline C58 T-DNA (truncated)
   1067..1166    +  misc_feature   bom (fragment): basis of mobility region from pBR322
   1172..1329    -  CDS            lacZα (fragment): LacZα fragment of β-galactosidase; lacZ fragment
   1326..1382    +  misc_feature   MCS: pUC18/19 multiple cloning site
   1419..1435    -  protein_bind   lac operator: The lac repressor binds to the lac operator to inhibit transcription in E. coli. This inhibition can be relieved by adding lactose or isopropyl-β-D-thiogalactopyranoside (IPTG). lac repressor encoded by lacI
   1443..1473    -  promoter       lac promoter: promoter for the E. coli lac operon
   1488..1509    -  protein_bind   CAP binding site: CAP binding activates transcription in the presence of cAMP. E. coli catabolite activator protein
   1522..1563    -  CDS            lacI (fragment): lac repressor; lacI; The lac repressor binds to the lac operator to inhibit transcription in E. coli. This inhibition can be relieved by adding lactose or isopropyl-β-D-thiogalactopyranoside (IPTG).
   1592..1616    +  misc_feature   RB T-DNA repeat: right border repeat from nopaline C58 T-DNA
   1707..2295    -  rep_origin     ori: high-copy-number ColE1/pMB1/pBR322/pUC origin of replication
   2466..83      -  CDS            KanR (across the origin): aminoglycoside phosphotransferase; aph(3')-Ia; confers resistance to kanamycin in bacteria or G418 (Geneticin®) in eukaryotes
>Addgene plasmid #106211 | pDB1alpha13R:empty | depositor full sequence | sequence record 205284 | pDB1alpha13R:empty sequence 3198 bps
CATTTATACCCATATAAATCAGCATCCATGTTGGAATTTAATCGCGGCCTTGAGCAAGACGTTTCCCGTT
GAATATGGCTCATAACACCCCTTGTATTACTGTTTATGTAAGCAGACAGTTTTATTGTTCATGATGATAT
ATTTTTATCTTGTGCAATGTAACATCAGAGATTTTGAGACACAACGTGGCTTTGTTGAATAAATCGAACT
TTTGCTGAGTTGAAGGATCAGATCACGCATCTTCCCGACAACGCAGACCGTTCCGTGGCAAAGCAAAAGT
TCAAAATCACCAACTGGTCCACCTACAACAAAGCTCTCATCAACCGTGGCTCCCTCACTTTCTGGCTGGA
TGATGGGGCGATTCAGGCGATCCCCATCCAACAGCCCGCCGTCGAGCGGGCTTTTTTATCCCCGGAAGCC
TGTGGATAGAGGGTAGTTATCCACGTGAAACCGCTAATGCCCCGCAAAGCCTTGATTCACGGGGCTTTCC
GGCCCGCTCCAAAAACTATCCACGTGAAATCGCTAATCAGGGTACGTGAAATCGCTAATCGGAGTACGTG
AAATCGCTAATAAGGTCACGTGAAATCGCTAATCAAAAAGGCACGTGAGAACGCTAATAGCCCTTTCAGA
TCAACAGCTTGCAAACACCCCTCGCTCCGGCAAGTAGTTACAGCAAGTAGTATGTTCAATTAGCTTTTCA
ATTATGAATATATATATCAATTATTGGTCGCCCTTGGCTTGTGGACAATGCGCTACGCGCACCGGCTCCG
CCCGTGGACAACCGCAAGCGGTTGCCCACCGTCGAGCGCCTTTGCCCACAACCCGGCGGCCGGCCGCAAC
AGATCGTTTTATAAATTTTTTTTTTTGAAAAAGAAAAAGCCCGAAAGGCGGCAACCTCTCGGGCTTCTGG
ATTTCCGATCCCCGGAATTAGAGATCTTGGCAGGATATATTGTGGTGTAAAGAATTCGTCTCAGCTTAGC
GAGAGACCCACAGCTTGTCTGTAAGCGGATGCCGGGAGCAGACAAGCCCGTCAGGGCGCGTCAGCGGGTG
TTGGCGGGTGTCGGGGCTGGCTTAACTATGCGGCATCAGAGCAGATTGTACTGAGAGTGCACCATATGCG
GTGTGAAATACCGCACAGATGCGTAAGGAGAAAATACCGCATCAGGCGCCATTCGCCATTCAGGCTGCGC
AACTGTTGGGAAGGGCGATCGGCGCAGGCCTCTTCGCTATTACGCCAGCTGGCGAAAGGGGGATGTGCTG
CAAGGCGATTAAGTTGGGTAACGCCAGGGTTTTCCCAGTCACGACGTTGTAAAACGACGGCCAGTGAATT
CGAGCTCGGTACCCGGGGATCCTCTAGAGTCGACCTGCAGGCATGCAAGCTTGGCGTAATCATGGTCATA
GCTGTTTCCTGTGTGAAATTGTTATCCGCTCACAATTCCACACAACATACGAGCCGGAAGCATATAGTGT
AAAGCCTGGGGTGCCTAATGAGTGAGCTAACTCACATTAATTGCGTTGCGCTCACTGCCCGCTTTCCAGT
CGGGAAACCTGTCGTGCCAGCTGGGGTCTCTCTCCGGTATGAGACGAATTCTGACAGGATATATTGGCGG
GTAAACTAAGTCGCTGTATGTGTTTGTTTGAGATCTCATGTGAGCAAAAGGCCAGCAAAAGGCCAGGAAC
CGTAAAAAGGCCGCGTTGCTGGCGTTTTTCCATAGGCTCCGCCCCCCTGACGAGCATCACAAAAATCGAC
GCTCAAGTCAGAGGTGGCGAAACCCGACAGGACTATAAAGATACCAGGCGTTTCCCCCTGGAAGCTCCCT
CGTGCGCTCTCCTGTTCCGACCCTGCCGCTTACCGGATACCTGTCCGCCTTTCTCCCTTCGGGAAGCGTG
GCGCTTTCTCATAGCTCACGCTGTAGGTATCTCAGTTCGGTGTAGGTCGTTCGCTCCAAGCTGGGCTGTG
TGCACGAACCCCCCGTTCAGCCCGACCGCTGCGCCTTATCCGGTAACTATCGTCTTGAGTCCAACCCGGT
AAGACACGACTTATCGCCACTGGCAGCAGCCACTGGTAACAGGATTAGCAGAGCGAGGTATGTAGGCGGT
GCTACAGAGTTCTTGAAGTGGTGGCCTAACTACGGCTACACTAGAAGAACAGTATTTGGTATCTGCGCTC
TGCTGAAGCCAGTTACCTTCGGAAGAAGAGTTGGTAGCTCTTGATCCGGCAAACAAACCACCGCTGGTAG
CGGTGGTTTTTTTGTTTGCAAGCAGCAGATTACGCGCAGAAAAAAAGGATCTCAAGAAGATCCTTTGATC
TTTTCTACGGGGTCTGACGCTCAGTGGAACGAAAACTCACGTTAAGGGATTTTGGTCATGAGATTATCAA
AAAGGATCTTCACCTAGATCCTTTTAAATTAAAAATGAAGTTTTAAATCAATCTAAAGTATATATGTGTA
ACATTGGTCTAGTGATTAGAAAAACTCATCGAGCATCAAATGAAACTGCAATTTATTCATATCAGGATTA
TCAATACCATATTTTTGAAAAAGCCGTTTCTGTAATGAAGGAGAAAACTCACCGAGGCAGTTCCATAGGA
TGGCAAGATCCTGGTATCGGTCTGCGATTCCGACTCGTCCAACATCAATACAACCTATTAATTTCCCCTC
GTCAAAAATAAGGTTATCAAGTGAGAAATCACCATGAGTGACGACTGAATCCGGTGAGAATGGCAAAAGT
TTATGCATTTCTTTCCAGACTTGTTCAACAGGCCAGCCATTACGCTCGTCATCAAAATCACTCGCATCAA
CCAAACCGTTATTCATTCGTGATTGCGCCTGAGCGAGTCGAAATACGCGATCGCTGTTAAAAGGACAATT
ACAAACAGGAATCGAATGCAACCGGCGCAGGAACACTGCCAGCGCATCAACAATATTTTCACCTGAATCA
GGATATTCTTCTAATACCTGGAATGCTGTTTTCCCTGGGATCGCAGTGGTGAGTAACCATGCATCATCAG
GAGTACGGATAAAATGCTTGATGGTCGGAAGAGGCATAAATTCCGTCAGCCAGTTTAGTCTGACCATCTC
ATCTGTAACAACATTGGCAACGCTACCTTTGCCATGTTTCAGAAACAACTCTGGCGCATCGGGCTTCCCA
TACAATCGGTAGATTGTCGCACCTGATTGCCCGACATTATCGCGAGCC
